>Addgene plasmid #192809 | pMRX-IP-3xFLAG-NCOA4 (dIDR1) | addgene full sequence | sequence record 379047 | Addgene NGS Result
GACATTGATTATTGACTAGTTATTAATAGTAATCAATTACGGGGTCATTAGTTCATAGCCCATATATGGA
GTTCCGCGTTACATAACTTACGGTAAATGGCCCGCCTGGCTGACCGCCCAACGACCCCCGCCCATTGACG
TCAATAATGACGTATGTTCCCATAGTAACGCCAATAGGGACTTTCCATTGACGTCAATGGGTGGAGTATT
TACGGTAAACTGCCCACTTGGCAGTACATCAAGTGTATCATATGCCAAGTACGCCCCCTATTGACGTCAA
TGACGGTAAATGGCCCGCCTGGCATTATGCCCAGTACATGACCTTATGGGACTTTCCTACTTGGCAGTAC
ATCTACGTATTAGTCATCGCTATTACCATGCTAGAGAACCATCAGATGTTTCCAGGGTGCCCCAAGGACC
TGAAATGACCCTGTGCCTTATTTGAACTAACCAATCAGTTCGCTTCTCGCTTCTGTTCGCGCGCTTCTGC
TCCCCGAGCTCAATAAAAGAGCCCACAACCCCTCACTCGGCGCGCCAGTCCTCCGATTGACTGAGTCGCC
CGGGTACCCGTGTATCCAATAAACCCTCTTGCAGTTGCATCCGACTTGTGGTCTCGCTGTTCCTTGGGAG
GGTCTCCTCTGAGTGATTGACTACCCGTCAGCGGGGGTCTTTCATTTGGGGGCTCGTCCGGGATCGGGAG
ACCCCTGCCCAGGGACCACCGACCCACCACCGGGAGGTAAGCTGGCCAGCAACTTATCTGTGTCTGTCCG
ATTGTCTAGTGTCTATGACTGATTTTATGCGCCTGCGTCGGTACTAGTTAGCTAACTAGCTCTGTATCTG
GCGGACCCGTGGTGGAACTGACGAGTTCGGAACACCCGGCCGCAACCCTGGGAGACGTCCCAGGGACTTC
GGGGGCCGTTTTTGTGGCCCGACCTGAGTCCAAAAATCCCGATCGTTTTGGACTCTTTGGTGCACCCCCC
TTAGAGGAGGGATATGTGGTTCTGGTAGGAGACGAGAACCTAAAACAGTTCCCGCCTCCGTCTGAATTTT
TGCTTTCGGTTTGGGACCGAAGCCGCGCCGCGCGTCTTGTCTGCTGCAGCATCGTTCTGTGTTGTCTCTG
TCTGACTGTGTTTCTGTATTTGTCTGAAAATATGGGCCCGGGCCAGACTGTTACCACTCCCTTAAGTTTG
ACCTTAGGTCACTGGAAAGATGTCGAGCGGATCGCTCACAACCAGTCGGTAGATGTCAAGAAGAGACGTT
GGGTTACCTTCTGCTCTGCAGAATGGCCAACCTTTAACGTCGGATGGCCGCGAGACGGCACCTTTAACCG
AGACCTCATCACCCAGGTTAAGATCAAGGTCTTTTCACCTGGCCCGCATGGACACCCAGACCAGGTCCCC
TACATCGTGACCTGGGAAGCCTTGGCTTTTGACCCCCCTCCCTGGGTCAAGCCCTTTGTACACCCTAAGC
CTCCGCCTCCTCTTCCTCCATCCGCCCCGTCTCTCCCCCTTGAACCTCCTCGTTCGACCCCGCCTCGATC
CTCCCTTTATCCAGCCCTCACTCCTTCTCTAGGCGCCCCCATATGGCCATATGAGATCTTATATGGGGCA
CCCCCGCCCCTTGTAAACTTCCCTGACCCTGACATGACAAGAGTTACTAACAGCCCCTCTCTCCAAGCTC
ACTTACAGGCTCTCTACTTAGTCCAGCACGAAGTCTGGAGACCTCTGGCGGCAGCCTACCAAGAACAACT
GGACCGACCGGTGGTACCTCACCCTTACCGAGTCGGCGACACAGTGTGGGTCCGCCGACACCAGACTAAG
AACCTAGAACCTCGCTGGAAAGGACCTTACACAGTCCTGCTGACCACCCCCACCGCCCTCAAAGTAGACG
GCATCGCAGCTTGGATACACGCCGCCCACGTGAAGGCTGCCGACCCCGGGGGTGGACCATCCTCTAGACT
GCCGGATCTGCCATCGATATAAAGCTTGCCACCATGGACTACAAAGACCATGACGGTGATTATAAAGATC
ATGACATCGACTACAAGGATGACGATGACAAGGGTTCAGGCTCGGGATCCGGGAATTCGAATACCTTCCA
AGACCAGAGTGGCAGCTCCAGTAATAGAGAACCCCTTTTGAGGTGTAGTGATGCACGGAGGGACTTGGAG
CTTGCTATTGGTGGAGTTCTCCGGGCTGAACAGCAAATTAAAGATAACTTGCGAGAGGTCAAAGCTCAGA
TTCACAGTTGCATAAGCCGTCACCTGGAATGTCTTAGAAGCCGTGAGGTATGGCTGTATGAACAGGTGGA
CCTTATTTATCAGCTTAAAGAGGAGACACTTCAACAGCAGGCTCAGCAGCTCTACTCGTTATTGGGCCAG
TTCAATTGTCTTACTCATCAACTGGAGTGTACCCAAAACAAAGATCTAGCCAATCAAGTCTCTGTGTGCC
TGGAGAGACTGGGCAGTTTGACCCTTAAGCCTGAAGATTCAACTGTCCTGCTCTTTGAAGCTGACACAAT
TACTCTGCGCCAGACCATCACCACATTTGGGTCTCTCAAAACCATTCAAATTCCTGAGCACTTGATGGCT
CATGCTAGTTCAGCAAATATTGGGCCCTTCCTGGAGAAGAGAGGCTGTATCTCCATGCCACGTGAAACTT
CTGAAAAATTCAAATTATTGTTCCAGTCCTATAATGTGAATGATTGGCTTGTCAAGACTGACTCCTGTAC
CAACTGTCAGGGAAACCAGCCCAAAGGTGTGGAGATTGAAAACCTGGGCAATCTGAAGTGCCTGAATGAC
CACTTGGAGGCCAAGAAACCATTGTCCACCCCCAGCATGGTTACAGAGGATTGGCTTGTCCAGAACCATC
AG
[141 nt withheld, positions 2873-3013]
CCTGTGGAACCCAAACCTGAGCCTGAGAAGCATAAAGATTCCCTGAATATGTGGCTCTGTCCTAGAAAAG
AAGTAATAGAACAAACTAAAGCACCAAAGGCAATGACTCCTTCTAGAATTGCTGATTCCTTCCAAGTCAT
AAAGAACAGCCCCTTGTCGGAGTGGCTTATCAGGCCCCCATACAAAGAAGGAAGTCCCAAGGAAGTGCCT
GGTACTGAAGACAGAGCTGGCAAACAGAAGTTTAAAAGCCCCATGAATACTTCCTGGTGTTCCTTTAACA
CAGCTGACTGGGTCCTGCCAGGAAAGAAGATGGGCAACCTCAGCCAGTTATCTTCTGGAGAAGACAAGTG
GCTGCTTCGAAAGAAGGCCCAGGAAGTATTACTTAATTCACCTCTACAGGAGGAACATAACTTCCCCCCA
GACCATTATGGCCTCCCTGCAGTTTGTGATCTCTTTGCCTGTATGCAGCTTAAAGTTGATAAAGAGAAGT
GGTTATATCGAACTCCTCTACAGATGTAGCTCGAGAGCGGCCGCTACGTAAATTCCGCCCCCCCCCCTAA
CGTTACTGGCCGAAGCCGCTTGGAATAAGGCCGGTGTGCGTTTGTCTATATGTTATTTTCCACCATATTG
CCGTCTTTTGGCAATGTGAGGGCCCGGAAACCTGGCCCTGTCTTCTTGACGAGCATTCCTAGGGGTCTTT
CCCCTCTCGCCAAAGGAATGCAAGGTCTGTTGAATGTCGTGAAGGAAGCAGTTCCTCTGGAAGTTTCTTG
AAGACAAACAACGTCTGTAGCGACCCTTTGCAGGCAGCGGAACCCCCCACCTGGCGACAGGTGCCTCTGC
GGCCAAAAGCCACGTGTATAAGATACACCTGCAAAGGCGGCACAACCCCAGTGCCACGTTGTGAGTTGGA
TAGTTGTGGAAAGAGTCAAATGGCTCTCCTCAAGCGTATTCAACAAGGGGCTGAAGGATGCCCAGAAGGT
ACCCCATTGTATGGGATCTGATCTGGGGCCTCGGTGCACATGCTTTACATGTGTTTAGTCGAGGTTAAAA
AAACGTCTAGGCCCCCCGAACCACGGGGACGTGGTTTTCCTTTGAAAAACACGATGATAATATGGCCACA
ACCGTCGACATGACCGAGTACAAGCCCACGGTGCGCCTCGCCACCCGCGACGACGTCCCCCGGGCCGTAC
GCACCCTCGCCGCCGCGTTCGCCGACTACCCCGCCACGCGCCACACCGTCGACCCGGACCGCCACATCGA
GCGGGTCACCGAGCTGCAAGAACTCTTCCTCACGCGCGTCGGGCTCGACATCGGCAAGGTGTGGGTCGCG
GACGACGGCGCCGCGGTGGCGGTCTGGACCACGCCGGAGAGCGTCGAAGCGGGGGCGGTGTTCGCCGAGA
TCGGCCCGCGCATGGCCGAGTTGAGCGGTTCCCGGCTGGCCGCGCAGCAACAGATGGAAGGCCTCCTGGC
GCCGCACCGGCCCAAGGAGCCCGCGTGGTTCCTGGCCACCGTCGGCGTCTCGCCCGACCACCAGGGCAAG
GGTCTGGGCAGCGCCGTCGTGCTCCCCGGAGTGGAGGCGGCCGAGCGCGCCGGGGTGCCCGCCTTCCTGG
AGACCTCCGCGCCCCGCAACCTCCCCTTCTACGAGCGGCTCGGCTTCACCGTCACCGCCGACGTCGAGGT
GCCCGAAGGACCGCGCACCTGGTGCATGACCCGCAAGCCCGGTGCCTGAGTCGACCGCCCGCCCCACGAC
CCGCAGCGCCCGACCGAAAGGAGCGCACGACCCCATGGCTCGACGATAAAATAAAAGATTTTATTTAGTC
TCCAGAAAAAGGGGGGAATGAAAGACCCCACCTGTAGGTTTGGCAAGCTAGCTTAAGTAACGCCATTTTG
CAAGGCATGGAAAAATACATAACTGAGAATAGAGAAGTTCAGATCAAGGTCAGGAACAGATGGAACAGCT
GAATATGGGCCAAACAGGATATCTGTGGTAAGCAGTTCCTGCCCCGGCTCAGGGCCAAGAACAGATGGAA
CAGCTGAATATGGGCCAAACAGGATATCTGTGGTAAGCAGTTCCTGCCCCGGCTCAGGGCCAAGAACAGA
TGGTCCCCAGATGCGGTCCAGCCCTCAGCAGTTTCTAGAGAACCATCAGATGTTTCCAGGGTGCCCCAAG
GACCTGAAATGACCCTGTGCCTTATTTGAACTAACCAATCAGTTCGCTTCTCGCTTCTGTTCGCGCGCTT
CTGCTCCCCGAGCTCAATAAAAGAGCCCACAACCCCTCACTCGGGGCGCCAGTCCTCCGATTGACTGAGT
CGCCCGGGTACCCGTGTATCCAATAAACCCTCTTGCAGTTGCATCCGACTTGTGGTCTCGCTGTTCCTTG
GGAGGGTCTCCTCTGAGTGATTGACTACCCGTCAGCGGGGGTCTTTCACATGCAGCATGTATCAAAATTA
ATTTGGTTTTTTTTCTTAAGTATTTACATTAAATGGCCATAGTTGCATTAATGAATCGGCCAACGCGCGG
GGAGAGGCGGTTTGCGTATTGGGCGCTCTTCCGCTTCCTCGCTCACTGACTCGCTGCGCTCGGTCGTTCG
GCTGCGGCGAGCGGTATCAGCTCACTCAAAGGCGGTAATACGGTTATCCACAGAATCAGGGGATAACGCA
GGAAAGAACATGTGAGCAAAAGGCCAGCAAAAGGCCAGGAACCGTAAAAAGGCCGCGTTGCTGGCGTTTT
TCCATAGGCTCCGCCCCCCTGACGAGCATCACAAAAATCGACGCTCAAGTCAGAGGTGGCGAAACCCGAC
AGGACTATAAAGATACCAGGCGTTTCCCCCTGGAAGCTCCCTCGTGCGCTCTCCTGTTCCGACCCTGCCG
CTTACCGGATACCTGTCCGCCTTTCTCCCTTCGGGAAGCGTGGCGCTTTCTCATAGCTCACGCTGTAGGT
ATCTCAGTTCGGTGTAGGTCGTTCGCTCCAAGCTGGGCTGTGTGCACGAACCCCCCGTTCAGCCCGACCG
CTGCGCCTTATCCGGTAACTATCGTCTTGAGTCCAACCCGGTAAGACACGACTTATCGCCACTGGCAGCA
GCCACTGGTAACAGGATTAGCAGAGCGAGGTATGTAGGCGGTGCTACAGAGTTCTTGAAGTGGTGGCCTA
ACTACGGCTACACTAGAAGAACAGTATTTGGTATCTGCGCTCTGCTGAAGCCAGTTACCTTCGGAAAAAG
AGTTGGTAGCTCTTGATCCGGCAAACAAACCACCGCTGGTAGCGGTGGTTTTTTTGTTTGCAAGCAGCAG
ATTACGCGCAGAAAAAAAGGATCTCAAGAAGATCCTTTGATCTTTTCTACGGGGTCTGACGCTCAGTGGA
ACGAAAACTCACGTTAAGGGATTTTGGTCATGAGATTATCAAAAAGGATCTTCACCTAGATCCTTTTGCG
GCCGGCCGCAAATCAATCTAAAGTATATATGAGTAAACTTGGTCTGACAGTTACCAATGCTTAATCAGTG
AGGCACCTATCTCAGCGATCTGTCTATTTCGTTCATCCATAGTTGCCTGACTCCCCGTCGTGTAGATAAC
TACGATACGGGAGGGCTTACCATCTGGCCCCAGTGCTGCAATGATACCGCGAGACCCACGCTCACCGGCT
CCAGATTTATCAGCAATAAACCAGCCAGCCGGAAGGGCCGAGCGCAGAAGTGGTCCTGCAACTTTATCCG
CCTCCATCCAGTCTATTAATTGTTGCCGGGAAGCTAGAGTAAGTAGTTCGCCAGTTAATAGTTTGCGCAA
CGTTGTTGCCATTGCTACAGGCATCGTGGTGTCACGCTCGTCGTTTGGTATGGCTTCATTCAGCTCCGGT
TCCCAACGATCAAGGCGAGTTACATGATCCCCCATGTTGTGCAAAAAAGCGGTTAGCTCCTTCGGTCCTC
CGATCGTTGTCAGAAGTAAGTTGGCCGCAGTGTTATCACTCATGGTTATGGCAGCACTGCATAATTCTCT
TACTGTCATGCCATCCGTAAGATGCTTTTCTGTGACTGGTGAGTACTCAACCAAGTCATTCTGAGAATAG
TGTATGCGGCGACCGAGTTGCTCTTGCCCGGCGTCAACACGGGATAATACCGCGCCACATAGCAGAACTT
TAAAAGTGCTCATCATTGGAAAACGTTCTTCGGGGCGAAAACTCTCAAGGATCTTACCGCTGTTGAGATC
CAGTTCGATGTAACCCACTCGTGCACCCAACTGATCTTCAGCATCTTTTACTTTCACCAGCGTTTCTGGG
TGAGCAAAAACAGGAAGGCAAAATGCCGCAAAAAAGGGAATAAGGGCGACACGGAAATGTTGAATACTCA
TACTCTTCCTTTTTCAATATTATTGAAGCATTTATCAGGGTTATTGTCTCATGAGCGGATACATATTTGA
ATGTATTTAGAAAAATAAACAAATAGGGGTTCCGCGCACATTTCCCCGAAAAGTGCCACCTGACGTCTAA
GAAACCATTATTATCATGACATTAACCTATAAAAATAGGCGTATCACGAGGCCCTTTCGTCTTCACTATA
GGAGCTTGGCCCATTGCATACGTTGTATCCATATCATAATATGTACATTTATATTGGCTCATGTCCAACA
TTACCGCCATGTT
Features (pLannotate 1.2.2; 15 found; start..end, strand, type, name):
      1..380     +  enhancer       CMV enhancer: human cytomegalovirus immediate early enhancer
    381..676     +  LTR            3' LTR (ΔU3) (fragment): self-inactivating 3' long terminal repeat (LTR) from Moloney murine leukemia virus
    739..1096    +  misc_feature   MMLV Ψ: packaging signal of Moloney murine leukemia virus (MMLV)
   1161..1577    +  CDS            gag (truncated): truncated Moloney murine leukemia virus (MMLV) gag gene lacking the start codon
   1587..1961    +  misc_feature   pol region: Moloney murine leukemia virus (MMLV) pol region containing the splice acceptor site
   1997..2062    +  CDS            3xFLAG: three tandem FLAG® epitope tags, followed by an enterokinase cleavage site
   2093..3529    +  CDS            NCOA4 (fragment) (sequence partly withheld): NCOA4_HUMAN - Also known as ARA70, ELE1, RFG. Experimental evidence at protein level: Swiss-Prot protein existence level 1. Enhances the androgen receptor transcriptional activity in prostate cancer cells. Ligand-independent coactivator of the peroxisome proliferator-activated receptor (PPAR) gamma. From Homo sapiens (Human).
   3561..4136    +  misc_feature   IRES2: internal ribosome entry site (IRES) of the encephalomyocarditis virus (EMCV)
   4143..4742    +  CDS            PuroR: puromycin N-acetyltransferase; pac from Streptomyces alboniger; confers resistance to puromycin
   4850..4971    +  LTR            3' LTR (ΔU3) (fragment): self-inactivating 3' long terminal repeat (LTR) from Moloney murine leukemia virus
   4972..5441    +  LTR            LTR: long terminal repeat from Moloney murine leukemia virus
   5507..5559    -  CDS            lacI (fragment): lac repressor; lacI; The lac repressor binds to the lac operator to inhibit transcription in E. coli. This inhibition can be relieved by adding lactose or isopropyl-β-D-thiogalactopyranoside (IPTG).
   5742..6330    -  rep_origin     ori: high-copy-number ColE1/pMB1/pBR322/pUC origin of replication
   6494..7354    -  CDS            AmpR: β-lactamase; bla; confers resistance to ampicillin, carbenicillin, and related antibiotics
   7355..7459    -  promoter       AmpR promoter: bla
