[The description below was written by a language model from this plasmid's Addgene catalogue record and pLannotate feature annotations shown in this document.]
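Description:
pMRX-IP-3xFLAG-NCOA4 (dIDR1) is a Moloney murine leukemia virus-based retroviral expression plasmid built on the pMRX-IP backbone, intended for stable expression of a tagged human NCOA4 mutant in mammalian cells. The catalogue lists it simply as a mammalian expression vector, but the feature table shows a typical gammaretroviral transfer architecture. A CMV enhancer is fused to a partial LTR at the 5' end, which would drive transcription of the viral genome in packaging cells. It is followed by the MMLV Ψ packaging signal, a truncated gag lacking its start codon, and a pol region carrying the splice acceptor. An MMLV LTR closes the viral unit downstream. The plasmid is about 7.6 kb and is maintained in E. coli through a high-copy ColE1/pUC-type origin with ampicillin resistance (bla under its own promoter). A short lacI fragment in the backbone appears to be a cloning remnant.

The payload is a bicistronic cassette. An N-terminal 3xFLAG epitope, which includes an enterokinase cleavage site, is followed by the human NCOA4 coding sequence carrying a deletion of the region designated IDR1, presumably an intrinsically disordered region. The insert is recorded as roughly 1.4 kb and is annotated as an NCOA4 fragment, consistent with the deletion. An EMCV IRES then directs translation of puromycin N-acetyltransferase from the same transcript, so puromycin selection enriches for cells that also express the tagged protein. No separate internal promoter is annotated, so expression presumably comes from the LTR-derived transcript. The associated study concerns NCOA4-driven ferritin phase separation and ferritinophagy. This suggests the construct serves as a domain-deletion mutant for testing the contribution of IDR1 to those processes, with the FLAG tag allowing detection or immunoprecipitation.
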