Addgene plasmid #192809: pMRX-IP-3xFLAG-NCOA4 (dIDR1)
Purpose: Stable expression of 3xFLAH-NCOA4 (delta IDR1) in mammalian cells
Depositing lab: Noboru Mizushima. Publication: NCOA4 drives ferritin phase separation to facilitate macroferritinophagy and microferritinophagy. Ohshima T, Yamamoto H, Sakamaki Y, Saito C, Mizushima N. J Cell Biol. 2022 Oct 3;221(10). pii: 213442. doi: 10.1083/jcb.202203102. Epub 2022 Sep 6. PubMed 36066504.
Backbone
  Vector backbone: pMRX-IP
  Vector type: Mammalian Expression
  Selectable markers: Puromycin
Growth in bacteria
  Bacterial resistance: Ampicillin, 100 μg/mL
  Growth temperature: 37°C
  Growth strain: DH5alpha
  Copy number: Unknown
Gene/Insert
  Gene/Insert name: NCOA4
  Species: H. sapiens (human)
  Insert size (bp): 1443
  Mutation: Deletion of the IDR1
  Entrez Gene: NCOA4 (a.k.a. ARA70, ELE1, PTC3, RFG)
  Tag / fusion protein: 3xFLAG (N terminal on insert)
Terms and licenses: Academic/Nonprofit Terms; Industry Terms: Not Available to Industry
How to cite: pMRX-IP-3xFLAG-NCOA4 (dIDR1) was a gift from Noboru Mizushima (Addgene plasmid # 192809 ; http://n2t.net/addgene:192809 ; RRID:Addgene_192809)
